Addgene plasmid #218641: pDONR221 msNLRP3(ΔPYD, I125M-END)
Purpose: Gateway shuttling vector for cloning N- and C-terminal NLRP3(ΔPYD, I125M-END) tags (contains no stop codon)
Depositing lab: Wade Harper. Depositing organization: Harvard Medical School. Publication: Spatiotemporal proteomic profiling of cellular responses to NLRP3 agonists. Hollingsworth LR, Veeraraghavan P, Paulo JA, Harper JW. bioRxiv 2024.04.19.590338 10.1101/2024.04.19.590338.
Backbone
  Vector backbone: pDONR221
  Vector type: Gateway entry
Growth in bacteria
  Bacterial resistance: Kanamycin, 50 μg/mL
  Growth temperature: 37°C
  Growth strain: DH5alpha
  Copy number: High Copy
Gene/Insert
  Gene/Insert name: NLRP3
  Species: M. musculus (mouse)
  Mutation: delPYD (I125M-END)
  Entrez Gene: Nlrp3 (a.k.a. AGTAVPRL, AII/AVP, Cias1, FCAS, FCU, MWS, Mmig1, NALP3, Pypaf1)
  Cloning method: Gateway Cloning
  Sequencing primers: 5′ M13-F; 3′ M13-R
Terms and licenses: Academic/Nonprofit Terms; Industry Terms: Not Available to Industry
Depositor comments: Additional data, code, and other details related to this work (Hollingsworth et al. 2024) are available at https://harperlab.pubpub.org/pub/nlrp3/.
How to cite: pDONR221 msNLRP3(ΔPYD, I125M-END) was a gift from Wade Harper (Addgene plasmid # 218641 ; http://n2t.net/addgene:218641 ; RRID:Addgene_218641)
