[The description below was written by a language model from this plasmid's Addgene catalogue record and pLannotate feature annotations shown in this document.]
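Description:
pDONR221 msNLRP3(ΔPYD, I125M-END) is a Gateway entry clone built on the pDONR221 backbone, about 5.3 kb in the sequenced record. It is a bacterial shuttling plasmid rather than an expression vector. It replicates in E. coli from a high-copy ColE1/pUC-type origin and is selected with kanamycin through the aph(3')-Ia KanR gene. The annotated backbone also carries the rrnB T1 and T2 transcription terminators, which sit upstream of the cloning region and shield it from read-through transcription. A T7 promoter lies just outside attL2, and short remnants are annotated as lacI and lacZα fragments. No promoter for expressing the insert in mammalian cells is present, as expected for an entry vector.

The payload is a truncated mouse Nlrp3 coding sequence flanked by attL1 and attL2. NLRP3 is the sensor component of the NLRP3 inflammasome, which assembles with PYCARD and caspase-1 to drive IL-1β and IL-18 maturation. In this version the N-terminal pyrin domain (PYD) is deleted. The open reading frame begins at position 125, where the native isoleucine is replaced by methionine to provide a start codon, and it continues to the end of the protein. The insert has no stop codon, so after an LR Clonase reaction into a chosen destination vector the reading frame can continue into a C-terminal tag, and N-terminal fusions are equally possible. The attL sites ensure directional, in-frame transfer. The construct is therefore a starting point for making tagged ΔPYD NLRP3 expression plasmids. It was deposited in connection with a proteomic study of cellular responses to NLRP3 agonists.
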