Features (pLannotate 1.2.2; 10 found; start..end, strand, type, name):
      1..100     +  protein_bind   attL1: mutant version of attL; recombination site for the Gateway® LR reaction LR Clonase™
    115..2844    +  CDS            Nlrp3 (fragment): NLRP3_MOUSE - Also known as Cias1, Mmig1, Nalp3, Pypaf1. Experimental evidence at protein level: Swiss-Prot protein existence level 1. As the sensor component of the NLRP3 inflammasome, plays a crucial role in innate immunity and inflammation. In response to pathogens and other damage-associated signals, initiates the formation of the inflammasome polymeric complex, made of NLRP3, PYCARD and CASP1 (or possibly CASP4/CASP11). Recruitment of proCASP1 to the inflammasome promotes its activation and CASP1-catalyzed IL1B and IL18 maturation and secretion in the extracellular milieu (PubMed:28847925
   2846..2945    -  protein_bind   attL2: mutant version of attL; recombination site for the Gateway® LR reaction LR Clonase™
   2963..2981    -  promoter       T7 promoter: promoter for bacteriophage T7 RNA polymerase
   3115..3924    +  CDS            KanR: aminoglycoside phosphotransferase; aph(3')-Ia; confers resistance to kanamycin in bacteria or G418 (Geneticin®) in eukaryotes
   4071..4659    +  rep_origin     ori: high-copy-number ColE1/pMB1/pBR322/pUC origin of replication
   4842..4934    +  CDS            lacI (fragment): lac repressor; lacI; The lac repressor binds to the lac operator to inhibit transcription in E. coli. This inhibition can be relieved by adding lactose or isopropyl-β-D-thiogalactopyranoside (IPTG).
   4989..5016    -  terminator     rrnB T2 terminator: transcription terminator T2 from the E. coli rrnB gene
   5148..5191    +  terminator     rrnB T1 terminator: Escherichia coli rrnB; transcription terminator T1 from the E. coli rrnB gene
   5238..5274    -  CDS            lacZα (fragment): LacZα fragment of β-galactosidase; lacZ fragment
>Addgene plasmid #218641 | pDONR221 msNLRP3(ΔPYD, I125M-END) | addgene full sequence | sequence record 432153 | Addgene NGS Result
CAAATAATGATTTTATTTTGACTGATAGTGACCTGTTCGTTGCAACAAATTGATGAGCAATGCTTTTTTA
TAATGCCAACTTTGTACAAAAAAGCAGGCTTCGAAGGAGATAGAACCATGTGTAAAAAGAAGAAAGATTA
CTGTAAGATGTACAGACGACATGTGAGAAGCAGGTTCTACTCTATCAAGGACAGGAACGCGCGTCTAGGT
GAGAGTGTGGACCTCAACAGTCGCTACACGCAGCTCCAACTGGTCAAGGAGCATCCAAGCAAGCAGGAGC
GGGAGCATGAACTCCTGACCATCGGCCGGACTAAAATGCGGGACAGCCCCATGAGTTCCCTTAAGCTGGA
GCTGCTGTTTGAGCCCGAGGACGGGCACTCGGAGCCTGTGCACACAGTGGTGTTCCAGGGAGCAGCAGGC
ATCGGGAAAACCATCCTAGCCAGGAAGATTATGTTGGACTGGGCACTGGGAAAGCTCTTCAAAGACAAAT
TTGACTATTTGTTCTTTATCCACTGCCGAGAGGTGAGCCTCAGGACGCCAAGGAGTCTAGCAGACCTGAT
TGTCAGCTGCTGGCCTGACCCAAACCCACCAGTGTGCAAGATCCTGCGCAAGCCTTCCAGGATCCTCTTC
CTCATGGATGGCTTTGATGAGCTACAAGGGGCCTTTGACGAGCACATTGGGGAGGTCTGCACAGACTGGC
AAAAGGCTGTGCGGGGAGACATTCTGCTAAGCAGCCTCATCCGAAAGAAACTGCTGCCCAAGGCCTCTCT
GCTCATAACGACGAGGCCGGTAGCCTTGGAGAAACTGCAGCATCTCCTGGACCACCCCCGCCATGTGGAG
ATCCTAGGTTTCTCTGAGGCCAAAAGGAAGGAGTATTTCTTTAAGTATTTCTCCAACGAGCTGCAGGCCC
GGGAGGCCTTCAGGCTGATCCAAGAGAATGAGGTCCTCTTTACCATGTGCTTCATCCCCCTGGTCTGCTG
GATTGTGTGCACGGGGCTAAAGCAACAGATGGAGACCGGGAAGAGCCTGGCCCAGACCTCCAAGACCACT
ACGGCCGTCTACGTCTTCTTCCTTTCCAGCCTGCTGCAATCCCGGGGGGGCATTGAGGAGCATCTCTTCT
CTGACTACCTACAGGGGCTCTGTTCACTGGCTGCGGATGGAATTTGGAACCAGAAAATCCTATTTGAGGA
GTGTGATCTGCGGAAGCACGGCCTGCAGAAGACTGACGTCTCCGCTTTCCTGAGGATGAACGTGTTCCAG
AAGGAAGTGGACTGCGAGAGATTCTACAGCTTCAGCCACATGACTTTCCAGGAGTTCTTCGCTGCTATGT
ACTATTTGCTGGAAGAGGAGGCAGAGGGGGAGACCGTGAGGAAAGGACCAGGAGGTTGTTCAGATCTTCT
GAACCGAGACGTGAAGGTCCTACTAGAAAATTACGGCAAGTTTGAAAAAGGCTATCTGATTTTTGTTGTC
CGATTCCTCTTTGGCCTTGTAAACCAGGAGAGAACCTCTTATTTGGAGAAGAAACTAAGTTGCAAGATCT
CTCAGCAAGTCAGACTGGAACTACTGAAGTGGATTGAAGTGAAAGCCAAGGCCAAGAAGCTGCAGTGGCA
GCCCAGCCAACTGGAACTGTTCTACTGCCTGTACGAGATGCAGGAGGAAGACTTTGTGCAGAGTGCCATG
GACCACTTTCCCAAAATTGAGATCAACCTCTCTACCAGAATGGACCACGTGGTTTCCTCCTTTTGTATTA
AGAACTGTCATAGGGTCAAAACGCTTTCCCTGGGTTTTTTTCACAACTCGCCCAAGGAGGAAGAAGAAGA
GAGGAGAGGAGGTCGACCCTTGGACCAGGTTCAGTGTGTTTTCCCAGACACTCATGTTGCCTGTTCTTCC
AGACTGGTGAACTGCTGCCTCACTTCTAGCTTCTGCCGTGGTCTCTTCTCAAGTCTAAGCACCAACCGGA
GCCTCACTGAACTGGACCTCAGTGACAATACTCTGGGAGACCCGGGCATGAGGGTGCTGTGTGAGGCACT
CCAGCACCCAGGCTGTAACATTCAGAGACTGTGGTTGGGGCGCTGCGGACTGTCCCATCAATGCTGCTTC
GACATCTCCTCTGTCCTGAGCAGCAGCCAGAAGCTGGTGGAGCTGGACCTCAGTGACAATGCCCTGGGGG
ACTTTGGAATCAGATTGCTGTGTGTGGGACTGAAGCACCTGCTCTGCAACCTCCAGAAACTGTGGTTGGT
GAGCTGCTGTCTCACATCCGCGTGTTGTCAGGATCTCGCATTGGTTCTGAGCTCCAACCATTCTCTGACC
AGACTGTACATTGGAGAAAATGCCTTGGGAGACTCAGGAGTCCAAGTTTTGTGTGAAAAGATGAAGGACC
CACAGTGTAACTTGCAGAAGCTGGGGTTGGTGAATTCCGGCCTTACTTCAATCTGTTGTTCAGCTCTGAC
CTCTGTGCTCAAAACCAACCAGAACTTCACACACCTCTATCTACGAAGCAATGCCCTTGGAGACACAGGA
CTCAGGCTCCTCTGTGAGGGGCTTCTGCACCCGGACTGTAAACTACAGATGCTGGAATTAGACAACTGCA
GCCTCACCTCACACAGCTGCTGGAATCTCTCCACAATTCTGACCCACAACCACAGCCTTCGGAAGCTGAA
CCTGGGCAACAATGATCTTGGCGATCTGTGCGTGGTGACCCTCTGTGAGGTGCTGAAACAGCAGGGCTGC
CTCCTGCAGAGCCTACAGTTGGGTGAAATGTACTTAAATCGTGAAACAAAACGTGCCTTAGAAGCGCTCC
AGGAAGAAAAGCCTGAGCTGACTATAGTCTTCGAGATTTCCTGGGACCCAGCTTTCTTGTACAAAGTTGG
CATTATAAGAAAGCATTGCTTATCAATTTGTTGCAACGAACAGGTCACTATCAGTCAAAATAAAATCATT
ATTTGCCATCCAGCTGATATCCCCTATAGTGAGTCGTATTACATGGTCATAGCTGTTTCCTGGCAGCTCT
GGCCCGTGTCTCAAAATCTCTGATGTTACATTGCACAAGATAAAAATATATCATCATGAACAATAAAACT
GTCTGCTTACATAAACAGTAATACAAGGGGTGTTATGAGCCATATTCAACGGGAAACGTCGAGGCCGCGA
TTAAATTCCAACATGGATGCTGATTTATATGGGTATAAATGGGCTCGCGATAATGTCGGGCAATCAGGTG
CGACAATCTATCGCTTGTATGGGAAGCCCGATGCGCCAGAGTTGTTTCTGAAACATGGCAAAGGTAGCGT
TGCCAATGATGTTACAGATGAGATGGTCAGACTAAACTGGCTGACGGAATTTATGCCTCTTCCGACCATC
AAGCATTTTATCCGTACTCCTGATGATGCATGGTTACTCACCACTGCGATCCCCGGAAAAACAGCATTCC
AGGTATTAGAAGAATATCCTGATTCAGGTGAAAATATTGTTGATGCGCTGGCAGTGTTCCTGCGCCGGTT
GCATTCGATTCCTGTTTGTAATTGTCCTTTTAACAGCGATCGCGTATTTCGTCTCGCTCAGGCGCAATCA
CGAATGAATAACGGTTTGGTTGATGCGAGTGATTTTGATGACGAGCGTAATGGCTGGCCTGTTGAACAAG
TCTGGAAAGAAATGCATAAACTTTTGCCATTCTCACCGGATTCAGTCGTCACTCATGGTGATTTCTCACT
TGATAACCTTATTTTTGACGAGGGGAAATTAATAGGTTGTATTGATGTTGGACGAGTCGGAATCGCAGAC
CGATACCAGGATCTTGCCATCCTATGGAACTGCCTCGGTGAGTTTTCTCCTTCATTACAGAAACGGCTTT
TTCAAAAATATGGTATTGATAATCCTGATATGAATAAATTGCAGTTTCATTTGATGCTCGATGAGTTTTT
CTAATCAGAATTGGTTAATTGGTTGTAACACTGGCAGAGCATTACGCTGACTTGACGGGACGGCGCAAGC
TCATGACCAAAATCCCTTAACGTGAGTTACGCGTCGTTCCACTGAGCGTCAGACCCCGTAGAAAAGATCA
AAGGATCTTCTTGAGATCCTTTTTTTCTGCGCGTAATCTGCTGCTTGCAAACAAAAAAACCACCGCTACC
AGCGGTGGTTTGTTTGCCGGATCAAGAGCTACCAACTCTTTTTCCGAAGGTAACTGGCTTCAGCAGAGCG
CAGATACCAAATACTGTTCTTCTAGTGTAGCCGTAGTTAGGCCACCACTTCAAGAACTCTGTAGCACCGC
CTACATACCTCGCTCTGCTAATCCTGTTACCAGTGGCTGCTGCCAGTGGCGATAAGTCGTGTCTTACCGG
GTTGGACTCAAGACGATAGTTACCGGATAAGGCGCAGCGGTCGGGCTGAACGGGGGGTTCGTGCACACAG
CCCAGCTTGGAGCGAACGACCTACACCGAACTGAGATACCTACAGCGTGAGCTATGAGAAAGCGCCACGC
TTCCCGAAGGGAGAAAGGCGGACAGGTATCCGGTAAGCGGCAGGGTCGGAACAGGAGAGCGCACGAGGGA
GCTTCCAGGGGGAAACGCCTGGTATCTTTATAGTCCTGTCGGGTTTCGCCACCTCTGACTTGAGCGTCGA
TTTTTGTGATGCTCGTCAGGGGGGCGGAGCCTATGGAAAAACGCCAGCAACGCGGCCTTTTTACGGTTCC
TGGCCTTTTGCTGGCCTTTTGCTCACATGTTCTTTCCTGCGTTATCCCCTGATTCTGTGGATAACCGTAT
TACCGCCTTTGAGTGAGCTGATACCGCTCGCCGCAGCCGAACGACCGAGCGCAGCGAGTCAGTGAGCGAG
GAAGCGGAAGAGCGCCCAATACGCAAACCGCCTCTCCCCGCGCGTTGGCCGATTCATTAATGCAGCTGGC
ACGACAGGTTTCCCGACTGGAAAGCGGGCAGTGAGCGCAACGCAATTAATACGCGTACCGCTAGCCAGGA
AGAGTTTGTAGAAACGCAAAAAGGCCATCCGTCAGGATGGCCTTCTGCTTAGTTTGATGCCTGGCAGTTT
ATGGCGGGCGTCCTGCCCGCCACCCTCCGGGCCGTTGCTTCACAACGTTCAAATCCGCTCCCGGCGGATT
TGTCCTACTCAGGAGAGCGTTCACCGACAAACAACAGATAAAACGAAAGGCCCAGTCTTCCGACTGAGCC
TTTCGTTTTATTTGATGCCTGGCAGTTCCCTACTCTCGCGTTAACGCTAGCATGGATGTTTTCCCAGTCA
CGACGTTGTAAAACGACGGCCAGTCTTAAGCTCGGGCCC
